Addgene plasmid #18217: T4 Lysozyme M6A WT*
Depositing lab: Brian Matthews. Depositing organization: University of Oregon.
Backbone
  Vector backbone: pHS1403
  Backbone size w/o insert (bp): 5000
  Vector type: Bacterial Expression
Growth in bacteria
  Bacterial resistance: Ampicillin, 100 μg/mL
  Growth temperature: 37°C
  Growth strain: DH5alpha
  Copy number: High Copy
Gene/Insert
  Gene/Insert name: T4 Lysozyme (alt name: JX16TA)
  Species: Bacteriophage T4
  Insert size (bp): 600
  Mutation: M6A WT*
  GenBank ID: NP_049736
  Entrez Gene: e (a.k.a. T4p123)
  Cloning method: Restriction Enzyme; 5′ cloning site BamHI (not destroyed); 3′ cloning site HindIII (not destroyed)
  Sequencing primers: 5′ na; 3′ GGCGTATCACGAGGCCC
Terms and licenses: Academic/Nonprofit Terms; Industry Terms: Not Available to Industry
Depositor comments: The BamHI site is 27 bp from the ATG and the HindIII site is 115 bp from the stop.
How to cite: T4 Lysozyme M6A WT* was a gift from Brian Matthews (Addgene plasmid # 18217 ; http://n2t.net/addgene:18217 ; RRID:Addgene_18217)
