[The description below was written by a language model from this plasmid's Addgene catalogue record.]
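Description:
T4 Lysozyme M6A WT* is a bacterial expression plasmid built on the pHS1403 backbone (about 5 kb without the insert). It carries a roughly 600 bp insert encoding lysozyme from bacteriophage T4, the product of the phage e gene. The plasmid is maintained at high copy in E. coli under ampicillin selection. The record does not name the origin of replication, and it does not state the promoter driving expression or any fusion tags. No annotated feature table is provided, so the regulatory elements of the backbone cannot be described from the record.

The insert sits between a BamHI site at the 5′ end and a HindIII site at the 3′ end. Both sites were preserved during cloning, so the fragment can be excised or swapped. According to the depositor's notes, the BamHI site lies 27 bp from the start codon and the HindIII site lies 115 bp from the stop codon, so the cloned fragment includes short flanking untranslated regions around the coding sequence.

The encoded protein carries the M6A substitution, replacing methionine at position 6 with alanine, in the "WT*" background. The record does not define this term. In the T4 lysozyme literature it conventionally denotes the cysteine-free pseudo-wild-type protein used as a reference for mutational work. T4 lysozyme is a classic model system for studying protein folding, stability and structure, and a point-mutant construct like this one would typically be used to produce the variant protein in bacteria for such biophysical or crystallographic comparisons. The record itself does not state a specific intended application.
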