>Addgene plasmid #18217 | T4 Lysozyme M6A WT* | addgene partial sequence | sequence record 24004 | 3primeUP
NCGAAAAGCCCGCTCATTAGGCGGGCTCAGATCTGCTCATGTTTGACAGCTTATCATCGATAAGCTTCGG
CAATAAATTCTTGATATGTTTTCATATGTTTCCTTTAAATATTTTAATTAGTAATTGTCTATTCAAGTAA
TTGTGAATATACTATCACAATTCCAAGAGAAAGTAAACAGCTTTATAGATTTTTATACGCGTCCCAAGTG
CCAGTTCTAAACGTTGTAATGACTCGTTTTGCGCGATTAGGTGTTTGATTATACCATCTACTTTTAGCTA
AGTTAACTGCTGCTTCATCCCAGCGTTTTTGTTGAAGCATACGTAAAGAGTTAGTAAATCCTGCCACACC
GGTTTCTCCCATTTGGAAAACCATATTAATCAATGCAGCGCGACGAACCGCATCAAGAGAATCATAAACC
GGTTTTAATTTAGCATTTCTCAGAATTCCGCGAACAGCAGCATCAACATCCTGATTAAAGAGTTTTTCAG
CCTCATCTTTTGTAATTACACCATTAGTATTACGCCCAATAGCTTTATCTAATTCAGATTTAGCAGCATT
AAGTGATGGACTTTTTGTAAGCAAATGACCGATGCCAATAGTGTAATAGCCTTCTGTGTCTTTATAGATT
TTAAGTCTAAGACCTTCATCTATACGTAACGCTTCAAATATATTCATAATACCTCCTAAGCATCGATGGA
TCCTGTTTCCTGTGTGAAATTGTTATCCGCTCACATTCCACACATTATACGAGCGATGATANTGCACAGG
GGATGGGAGTAGCTGANCTGTTCNGTGGAATGTANCGCNCCATCNCCATAACNGCGAGATATGCACGGGG
AGGGNGANCC
